Addgene plasmid #183204: pSLQ11438
Purpose: pHR-EF1a-ABE8e-hyperdLbCas12a-NLS-mCherry-P2A-Puro-WPRE
Depositing lab: Stanley Qi. Depositing organization: Stanford University. Publication: Scalable biological signal recording in mammalian cells using Cas12a base editors. Kempton HR, Love KS, Guo LY, Qi LS. Nat Chem Biol. 2022 May 30. pii: 10.1038/s41589-022-01034-2. doi: 10.1038/s41589-022-01034-2. PubMed 35637351.
Backbone
  Vector backbone: pHR
  Vector type: Lentiviral, CRISPR
  Selectable markers: Puromycin
Growth in bacteria
  Bacterial resistance: Ampicillin, 100 μg/mL
  Growth temperature: 37°C
  Growth strain: NEB Stable
  Copy number: Unknown
Gene/Insert
  Gene/Insert name: hyperdCas12 base editor
Terms and licenses: Academic/Nonprofit Terms; Industry Terms: Not Available to Industry
How to cite: pSLQ11438 was a gift from Stanley Qi (Addgene plasmid # 183204 ; http://n2t.net/addgene:183204 ; RRID:Addgene_183204)
