[The description below was written by a language model from this plasmid's Addgene catalogue record and pLannotate feature annotations shown in this document.]
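Description:
pSLQ11438 is a lentiviral CRISPR transfer plasmid built on the pHR backbone for expressing a Cas12a-based adenine base editor in mammalian cells. It is propagated in E. coli through a high-copy ColE1/pUC-type origin with ampicillin resistance (AmpR under its own bla promoter). The backbone also carries non-functional remnants typical of older HIV-1 vectors, including fragments of TcR, rop, bom and lacI, and an SV40 promoter–gpt–small t intron–SV40 poly(A) region lying outside the viral genome. The packaged portion is bounded by a truncated 5' LTR and a self-inactivating ΔU3 3' LTR. It contains the HIV-1 Ψ packaging signal with a partial gag sequence, the RRE for Rev-dependent RNA export, and the cPPT/CTS that aids nuclear import. Viral proteins would have to be supplied in trans from separate packaging constructs.

The payload is a single open reading frame driven by the human EF-1α promoter. An E. coli TadA-derived deaminase, identified in the catalogue entry as the evolved ABE8e variant, is fused to LbCas12a (LbCpf1), described in the record as the nuclease-dead "hyperdLbCas12a" form. This is followed by a nucleoplasmin bipartite NLS and mCherry. According to the construct name, a P2A self-cleaving peptide then separates the puromycin N-acetyltransferase, so a single transcript yields both the red fluorescent editor fusion and drug resistance. A WPRE downstream enhances transcript stability and expression. No crRNA expression cassette is annotated, so guide RNAs presumably come from a separate construct. The plasmid supports stable transduction, with puromycin selection or fluorescence sorting, of cells carrying out A-to-G editing without double-strand breaks. The associated publication applies it to scalable biological signal recording in mammalian cells.
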