Features (pLannotate 1.2.2; 37 found; start..end, strand, type, name):
     37..105     +  CDS            nef (fragment): NEF_HV1Z2 - Experimental evidence at protein level: Swiss-Prot protein existence level 1. Extracellular Nef protein targets CD4(+) T-lymphocytes for apoptosis by interacting with CXCR4 surface receptors. From Human immunodeficiency virus type 1 group M subtype D (isolate Z2/CDC-Z34) (HIV-1).
    107..340     +  LTR            3' LTR (ΔU3): self-inactivating 3' long terminal repeat (LTR) from HIV-1
    365..383     -  promoter       SP6 promoter: promoter for bacteriophage SP6 RNA polymerase
    611..890     +  CDS            TcR (fragment): tetracycline efflux protein; tet; confers resistance to tetracycline
    891..939     -  misc_feature   bom (fragment): basis of mobility region from pBR322
   1041..1076    -  CDS            rop (fragment): Rop protein, which maintains plasmids at low copy number; rop
   1171..1275    +  promoter       AmpR promoter: bla
   1276..2136    +  CDS            AmpR: β-lactamase; bla; confers resistance to ampicillin, carbenicillin, and related antibiotics
   2307..2895    +  rep_origin     ori: high-copy-number ColE1/pMB1/pBR322/pUC origin of replication
   3078..3134    +  CDS            lacI (fragment): lac repressor; lacI; The lac repressor binds to the lac operator to inhibit transcription in E. coli. This inhibition can be relieved by adding lactose or isopropyl-β-D-thiogalactopyranoside (IPTG).
   3141..3470    +  promoter       SV40 promoter: SV40 enhancer and early promoter
   3670..3789    +  CDS            gpt (fragment): XGPT_ECOLI - Also known as gpp, gxu. Experimental evidence at protein level: Swiss-Prot protein existence level 1. Purine salvage pathway enzyme that catalyzes the transfer of the ribosyl-5-phosphate group from 5-phospho-alpha-D-ribose 1- diphosphate (PRPP) to the N9 position of the 6-oxopurines guanine and xanthine to form the corresponding ribonucleotides GMP (guanosine 5'- monophosphate) and XMP (xanthosine 5'-monophosphate), with the release of PPi. To a lesser extent, also acts on hypoxanthine (PubMed:9100006, PubMed:3886014). Does not ribophosphorylate adenine (PubMed:3886014). From Esch
   3789..4124    +  CDS            gpt (fragment): XGPT_ECOLI - Also known as gpp, gxu. Experimental evidence at protein level: Swiss-Prot protein existence level 1. Purine salvage pathway enzyme that catalyzes the transfer of the ribosyl-5-phosphate group from 5-phospho-alpha-D-ribose 1- diphosphate (PRPP) to the N9 position of the 6-oxopurines guanine and xanthine to form the corresponding ribonucleotides GMP (guanosine 5'- monophosphate) and XMP (xanthosine 5'-monophosphate), with the release of PPi. To a lesser extent, also acts on hypoxanthine (PubMed:9100006, PubMed:3886014). Does not ribophosphorylate adenine (PubMed:3886014). From Esch
   4219..4524    +  CDS            frsA (fragment): FRSA_ECOLI - Also known as yafA. Experimental evidence at protein level: Swiss-Prot protein existence level 1. Catalyzes the hydrolysis of esters (PubMed:15808744). Displays esterase activity toward pNP-butyrate (PubMed:15808744). May stimulate mixed-acid fermentation by acting as a fermentation/respiration switch that down-regulates respiration and up- regulates fermentation rates (PubMed:15169777). From Escherichia coli (strain K12).
   4528..4602    +  CDS            small t antigen (fragment): SV40 (simian virus 40) small t antigen
   4604..4669    +  intron         small t intron: SV40 (simian virus 40) small t antigen intron
   4799..4819    +  CDS            SV40 NLS: nuclear localization signal of SV40 (simian virus 40) large T antigen
   5138..5221    +  CDS            large T antigen (fragment): large T antigen from SV40 (simian virus 40)
   5244..5378    +  polyA_signal   SV40 poly(A) signal: SV40 polyadenylation signal
   5545..5874    +  CDS            nef (fragment): NEF_HV1BR - Experimental evidence at protein level: Swiss-Prot protein existence level 1. Extracellular Nef protein targets CD4(+) T-lymphocytes for apoptosis by interacting with CXCR4 surface receptors (PubMed:14990729). From Human immunodeficiency virus type 1 group M subtype B (isolate BRU/LAI) (HIV-1).
   5922..6179    +  LTR            5' LTR (truncated): truncated 5' long terminal repeat (LTR) from HIV-1
   6226..6351    +  misc_feature   HIV-1 Ψ: packaging signal of human immunodeficiency virus type 1
   6335..6673    +  CDS            HIV-1 gag (fragment): gag protein from human immunodeficiency virus 1; gag
   6848..7081    +  misc_feature   RRE: The Rev response element (RRE) of HIV-1 allows for Rev-dependent mRNA export from the nucleus to the cytoplasm.
   7458..7558    +  CDS            Rev (fragment): human immunodeficiency virus 1 (HIV-1) Rev protein; rev; enhances nuclear export of unspliced and incompletely spliced viral mRNAs
   7595..7712    +  misc_feature   cPPT/CTS: central polypurine tract and central termination sequence of HIV-1
   7749..7772    -  misc_feature   MCS (fragment): pBluescript multiple cloning site
   7772..8863    +  promoter       EF-1α promoter (fragment): strong constitutive promoter for human elongation factor EF-1α
   8942..9433    +  CDS            tadA: TADA_ECOLI - Also known as yfhC. Experimental evidence at protein level: Swiss-Prot protein existence level 1. Catalyzes the deamination of adenosine to inosine at the wobble position 34 of tRNA(Arg2). Essential for cell viability. From Escherichia coli (strain K12).
   9536..13216   +  CDS            LbCpf1: CRISPR-associated protein from Lachnospiraceae bacterium ND2006 (Zetsche et al., 2015)
  13217..13264   +  CDS            nucleoplasmin NLS: bipartite nuclear localization signal from nucleoplasmin
  13316..14023   +  CDS            mCherry: mCherry is a basic (constitutively fluorescent) red fluorescent protein published in 2004, derived from Discosoma sp.. It is reported to be a very rapidly-maturing monomer with low acid sensitivity.
  14093..14692   +  CDS            PuroR: puromycin N-acetyltransferase; pac from Streptomyces alboniger; confers resistance to puromycin
  14703..14733   +  misc_feature   MCS (fragment): pUC18/19 multiple cloning site
  14734..14752   +  misc_feature   MCS (fragment): pBluescript multiple cloning site
  14752..15340   +  misc_feature   WPRE: woodchuck hepatitis virus posttranscriptional regulatory element
  15341..20      +  misc_feature   MCS (fragment) (across the origin): pBluescript multiple cloning site
>Addgene plasmid #183204 | pSLQ11438 | addgene full sequence | sequence record 360577 | Addgene NGS Result
GATACCGTCGACCTCGAGGGAATTAATTCGAGCTCGGTACCTTTAAGACCAATGACTTACAAGGCAGCTG
TAGATCTTAGCCACTTTTTAAAAGAAAAGGGGGGACTGGAAGGGCTAATTCACTCCCAACGAAGACAAGA
TCTGCTTTTTGCTTGTACTGGGTCTCTCTGGTTAGACCAGATCTGAGCCTGGGAGCTCTCTGGCTAACTA
GGGAACCCACTGCTTAAGCCTCAATAAAGCTTGCCTTGAGTGCTTCAAGTAGTGTGTGCCCGTCTGTTGT
GTGACTCTGGTAACTAGAGATCCCTCAGACCCTTTTAGTCAGTGTGGAAAATCTCTAGCAGCATCTAGAA
TTAATTCCGTGTATTCTATAGTGTCACCTAAATCGTATGTGTATGATACATAAGGTTATGTATTAATTGT
AGCCGCGTTCTAACGACAATATGTACAAGCCTAATTGTGTAGCATCTGGCTTACTGAAGCAGACCCTATC
ATCTCTCTCGTAAACTGCCGTCAGAGTCGGTTTGGTTGGACGAACCTTCTGAGTTTCTGGTAACGCCGTC
CCGCACCCGGAAATGGTCAGCGAACCAATCAGCAGGGTCATCGCTAGCCAGATCCTCTACGCCGGACGCA
TCGTGGCCGGCATCACCGGCGCCACAGGTGCGGTTGCTGGCGCCTATATCGCCGACATCACCGATGGGGA
AGATCGGGCTCGCCACTTCGGGCTCATGAGCGCTTGTTTCGGCGTGGGTATGGTGGCAGGCCCCGTGGCC
GGGGGACTGTTGGGCGCCATCTCCTTGCATGCACCATTCCTTGCGGCGGCGGTGCTCAACGGCCTCAACC
TACTACTGGGCTGCTTCCTAATGCAGGAGTCGCATAAGGGAGAGCGTCGAATGGTGCACTCTCAGTACAA
TCTGCTCTGATGCCGCATAGTTAAGCCAGCCCCGACACCCGCCAACACCCGCTGACGCGCCCTGACGGGC
TTGTCTGCTCCCGGCATCCGCTTACAGACAAGCTGTGACCGTCTCCGGGAGCTGCATGTGTCAGAGGTTT
TCACCGTCATCACCGAAACGCGCGAGACGAAAGGGCCTCGTGATACGCCTATTTTTATAGGTTAATGTCA
TGATAATAATGGTTTCTTAGACGTCAGGTGGCACTTTTCGGGGAAATGTGCGCGGAACCCCTATTTGTTT
ATTTTTCTAAATACATTCAAATATGTATCCGCTCATGAGACAATAACCCTGATAAATGCTTCAATAATAT
TGAAAAAGGAAGAGTATGAGTATTCAACATTTCCGTGTCGCCCTTATTCCCTTTTTTGCGGCATTTTGCC
TTCCTGTTTTTGCTCACCCAGAAACGCTGGTGAAAGTAAAAGATGCTGAAGATCAGTTGGGTGCACGAGT
GGGTTACATCGAACTGGATCTCAACAGCGGTAAGATCCTTGAGAGTTTTCGCCCCGAAGAACGTTTTCCA
ATGATGAGCACTTTTAAAGTTCTGCTATGTGGCGCGGTATTATCCCGTATTGACGCCGGGCAAGAGCAAC
TCGGTCGCCGCATACACTATTCTCAGAATGACTTGGTTGAGTACTCACCAGTCACAGAAAAGCATCTTAC
GGATGGCATGACAGTAAGAGAATTATGCAGTGCTGCCATAACCATGAGTGATAACACTGCGGCCAACTTA
CTTCTGACAACGATCGGAGGACCGAAGGAGCTAACCGCTTTTTTGCACAACATGGGGGATCATGTAACTC
GCCTTGATCGTTGGGAACCGGAGCTGAATGAAGCCATACCAAACGACGAGCGTGACACCACGATGCCTGT
AGCAATGGCAACAACGTTGCGCAAACTATTAACTGGCGAACTACTTACTCTAGCTTCCCGGCAACAATTA
ATAGACTGGATGGAGGCGGATAAAGTTGCAGGACCACTTCTGCGCTCGGCCCTTCCGGCTGGCTGGTTTA
TTGCTGATAAATCTGGAGCCGGTGAGCGTGGGTCTCGCGGTATCATTGCAGCACTGGGGCCAGATGGTAA
GCCCTCCCGTATCGTAGTTATCTACACGACGGGGAGTCAGGCAACTATGGATGAACGAAATAGACAGATC
GCTGAGATAGGTGCCTCACTGATTAAGCATTGGTAACTGTCAGACCAAGTTTACTCATATATACTTTAGA
TTGATTTAAAACTTCATTTTTAATTTAAAAGGATCTAGGTGAAGATCCTTTTTGATAATCTCATGACCAA
AATCCCTTAACGTGAGTTTTCGTTCCACTGAGCGTCAGACCCCGTAGAAAAGATCAAAGGATCTTCTTGA
GATCCTTTTTTTCTGCGCGTAATCTGCTGCTTGCAAACAAAAAAACCACCGCTACCAGCGGTGGTTTGTT
TGCCGGATCAAGAGCTACCAACTCTTTTTCCGAAGGTAACTGGCTTCAGCAGAGCGCAGATACCAAATAC
TGTTCTTCTAGTGTAGCCGTAGTTAGGCCACCACTTCAAGAACTCTGTAGCACCGCCTACATACCTCGCT
CTGCTAATCCTGTTACCAGTGGCTGCTGCCAGTGGCGATAAGTCGTGTCTTACCGGGTTGGACTCAAGAC
GATAGTTACCGGATAAGGCGCAGCGGTCGGGCTGAACGGGGGGTTCGTGCACACAGCCCAGCTTGGAGCG
AACGACCTACACCGAACTGAGATACCTACAGCGTGAGCTATGAGAAAGCGCCACGCTTCCCGAAGGGAGA
AAGGCGGACAGGTATCCGGTAAGCGGCAGGGTCGGAACAGGAGAGCGCACGAGGGAGCTTCCAGGGGGAA
ACGCCTGGTATCTTTATAGTCCTGTCGGGTTTCGCCACCTCTGACTTGAGCGTCGATTTTTGTGATGCTC
GTCAGGGGGGCGGAGCCTATGGAAAAACGCCAGCAACGCGGCCTTTTTACGGTTCCTGGCCTTTTGCTGG
CCTTTTGCTCACATGTTCTTTCCTGCGTTATCCCCTGATTCTGTGGATAACCGTATTACCGCCTTTGAGT
GAGCTGATACCGCTCGCCGCAGCCGAACGACCGAGCGCAGCGAGTCAGTGAGCGAGGAAGCGGAAGAGCG
CCCAATACGCAAACCGCCTCTCCCCGCGCGTTGGCCGATTCATTAATGCAGCTGTGGAATGTGTGTCAGT
TAGGGTGTGGAAAGTCCCCAGGCTCCCCAGCAGGCAGAAGTATGCAAAGCATGCATCTCAATTAGTCAGC
AACCAGGTGTGGAAAGTCCCCAGGCTCCCCAGCAGGCAGAAGTATGCAAAGCATGCATCTCAATTAGTCA
GCAACCATAGTCCCGCCCCTAACTCCGCCCATCCCGCCCCTAACTCCGCCCAGTTCCGCCCATTCTCCGC
CCCATGGCTGACTAATTTTTTTTATTTATGCAGAGGCCGAGGCCGCCTCGGCCTCTGAGCTATTCCAGAA
GTAGTGAGGAGGCTTTTTTGGAGGCCTAGGCTTTTGCAAAAAGCTTGGACACAAGACAGGCTTGCGAGAT
ATGTTTGAGAATACCACTTTATCCCGCGTCAGGGAGAGGCAGTGCGTAAAAAGACGCGGACTCATGTGAA
ATACTGGTTTTTAGTGCGCCAGATCTCTATAATCTCGCGCAACCTATTTTCCCCTCGAACACTTTTTAAG
CCGTAGATAAACAGGCTGGGACACTTCACATGAGCGAAAAATACATCGTCACCTGGGACATGTTGCAGAT
CCATGCACGTAAACTCGCAAGCCGACTGATGCCTTCTGAACAATGGAAAGGCATTATTGCCGTAAGCCGT
GGCGGTCTGTACCGGGTGCGTTACTGGCGCGTGAACTGGGTATTCGTCATGTCGATACCGTTTGTATTTC
CAGCTACGATCACGACAACCAGCGCGAGCTTAAAGTGCTGAAACGCGCAGAAGGCGATGGCGAAGGCTTC
ATCGTTATTGATGACCTGGTGGATACCGGTGGTACTGCGGTTGCGATTCGTGAAATGTATCCAAAAGCGC
ACTTTGTCACCATCTTCGCAAAACCGGCTGGTCGTCCGCTGGTTGATGACTATGTTGTTGATATCCCGCA
AGATACCTGGATTGAACAGCCGTGGGATATGGGCGTCGTATTCGTCCCGCCAATCTCCGGTCGCTAATCT
TTTCAACGCCTGGCACTGCCGGGCGTTGTTCTTTTTAACTTCAGGCGGGTTACAATAGTTTCCAGTAAGT
ATTCTGGAGGCTGCATCCATGACACAGGCAAACCTGAGCGAAACCCTGTTCAAACCCCGCTTTAAACATC
CTGAAACCTCGACGCTAGTCCGCCGCTTTAATCACGGCGCACAACCGCCTGTGCAGTCGGCCCTTGATGG
TAAAACCATCCCTCACTGGTATCGCATGATTAACCGTCTGATGTGGATCTGGCGCGGCATTGACCCACGC
GAAATCCTCGACGTCCAGGCACGTATTGTGATGAGCGATGCCGAACGTACCGACGATGATTTATACGATA
CGGTGATTGGCTACCGTGGCGGCAACTGGATTTATGAGTGGGCCCCGGATCTTTGTGAAGGAACCTTACT
TCTGTGGTGTGACATAATTGGACAAACTACCTACAGAGATTTAAAGCTCTAAGGTAAATATAAAATTTTT
AAGTGTATAATGTGTTAAACTACTGATTCTAATTGTTTGTGTATTTTAGATTCCAACCTATGGAACTGAT
GAATGGGAGCAGTGGTGGAATGCCTTTAATGAGGAAAACCTGTTTTGCTCAGAAGAAATGCCATCTAGTG
ATGATGAGGCTACTGCTGACTCTCAACATTCTACTCCTCCAAAAAAGAAGAGAAAGGTAGAAGACCCCAA
GGACTTTCCTTCAGAATTGCTAAGTTTTTTGAGTCATGCTGTGTTTAGTAATAGAACTCTTGCTTGCTTT
GCTATTTACACCACAAAGGAAAAAGCTGCACTGCTATACAAGAAAATTATGGAAAAATATTCTGTAACCT
TTATAAGTAGGCATAACAGTTATAATCATAACATACTGTTTTTTCTTACTCCACACAGGCATAGAGTGTC
TGCTATTAATAACTATGCTCAAAAATTGTGTACCTTTAGCTTTTTAATTTGTAAAGGGGTTAATAAGGAA
TATTTGATGTATAGTGCCTTGACTAGAGATCATAATCAGCCATACCACATTTGTAGAGGTTTTACTTGCT
TTAAAAAACCTCCCACACCTCCCCCTGAACCTGAAACATAAAATGAATGCAATTGTTGTTGTTAACTTGT
TTATTGCAGCTTATAATGGTTACAAATAAAGCAATAGCATCACAAATTTCACAAATAAAGCATTTTTTTC
ACTGCATTCTAGTTGTGGTTTGTCCAAACTCATCAATGTATCTTATCATGTCTGGATCAACTGGATAACT
CAAGCTAACCAAAATCATCCCAAACTTCCCACCCCATACCCTATTACCACTGCCAATTACCTGTGGTTTC
ATTTACTCTAAACCTGTGATTCCTCTGAATTATTTTCATTTTAAAGAAATTGTATTTGTTAAATATGTAC
TACAAACTTAGTAGTTGGAAGGGCTAATTCACTCCCAAAGAAGACAAGATATCCTTGATCTGTGGATCTA
CCACACACAAGGCTACTTCCCTGATTAGCAGAACTACACACCAGGGCCAGGGGTCAGATATCCACTGACC
TTTGGATGGTGCTACAAGCTAGTACCAGTTGAGCCAGATAAGGTAGAAGAGGCCAATAAAGGAGAGAACA
CCAGCTTGTTACACCCTGTGAGCCTGCATGGGATGGATGACCCGGAGAGAGAAGTGTTAGAGTGGAGGTT
TGACAGCCGCCTAGCATTTCATCACGTGGCCCGAGAGCTGCATCCGGAGTACTTCAAGAACTGCTGATAT
CGAGCTTGCTACAAGGGACTTTCCGCTGGGGACTTTCCAGGGAGGCGTGGCCTGGGCGGGACTGGGGAGT
GGCGAGCCCTCAGATCCTGCATATAAGCAGCTGCTTTTTGCCTGTACTGGGTCTCTCTGGTTAGACCAGA
TCTGAGCCTGGGAGCTCTCTGGCTAACTAGGGAACCCACTGCTTAAGCCTCAATAAAGCTTGCCTTGAGT
GCTTCAAGTAGTGTGTGCCCGTCTGTTGTGTGACTCTGGTAACTAGAGATCCCTCAGACCCTTTTAGTCA
GTGTGGAAAATCTCTAGCAGTGGCGCCCGAACAGGGACTTGAAAGCGAAAGGGAAACCAGAGGAGCTCTC
TCGACGCAGGACTCGGCTTGCTGAAGCGCGCACGGCAAGAGGCGAGGGGCGGCGACTGGTGAGTACGCCA
AAAATTTTGACTAGCGGAGGCTAGAAGGAGAGAGATGGGTGCGAGAGCGTCAGTATTAAGCGGGGGAGAA
TTAGATCGCGATGGGAAAAAATTCGGTTAAGGCCAGGGGGAAAGAAAAAATATAAATTAAAACATATAGT
ATGGGCAAGCAGGGAGCTAGAACGATTCGCAGTTAATCCTGGCCTGTTAGAAACATCAGAAGGCTGTAGA
CAAATACTGGGACAGCTACAACCATCCCTTCAGACAGGATCAGAAGAACTTAGATCATTATATAATACAG
TAGCAACCCTCTATTGTGTGCATCAAAGGATAGAGATAAAAGACACCAAGGAAGCTTTAGACAAGATAGA
GGAAGAGCAAAACAAAAGTAAGACCACCGCACAGCAAGCGGCCGGCCGCTGATCTTCAGACCTGGAGGAG
GAGATATGAGGGACAATTGGAGAAGTGAATTATATAAATATAAAGTAGTAAAAATTGAACCATTAGGAGT
AGCACCCACCAAGGCAAAGAGAAGAGTGGTGCAGAGAGAAAAAAGAGCAGTGGGAATAGGAGCTTTGTTC
CTTGGGTTCTTGGGAGCAGCAGGAAGCACTATGGGCGCAGCGTCAATGACGCTGACGGTACAGGCCAGAC
AATTATTGTCTGGTATAGTGCAGCAGCAGAACAATTTGCTGAGGGCTATTGAGGCGCAACAGCATCTGTT
GCAACTCACAGTCTGGGGCATCAAGCAGCTCCAGGCAAGAATCCTGGCTGTGGAAAGATACCTAAAGGAT
CAACAGCTCCTGGGGATTTGGGGTTGCTCTGGAAAACTCATTTGCACCACTGCTGTGCCTTGGAATGCTA
GTTGGAGTAATAAATCTCTGGAACAGATTTGGAATCACACGACCTGGATGGAGTGGGACAGAGAAATTAA
CAATTACACAAGCTTAATACACTCCTTAATTGAAGAATCGCAAAACCAGCAAGAAAAGAATGAACAAGAA
TTATTGGAATTAGATAAATGGGCAAGTTTGTGGAATTGGTTTAACATAACAAATTGGCTGTGGTATATAA
AATTATTCATAATGATAGTAGGAGGCTTGGTAGGTTTAAGAATAGTTTTTGCTGTACTTTCTATAGTGAA
TAGAGTTAGGCAGGGATATTCACCATTATCGTTTCAGACCCACCTCCCAACCCCGAGGGGACCCGACAGG
CCCGAAGGAATAGAAGAAGAAGGTGGAGAGAGAGACAGAGACAGATCCATTCGATTAGTGAACGGATCTC
GACGGTATCGCCAAATGGCAGTATTCATCCACAATTTTAAAAGAAAAGGGGGGATTGGGGGGTACAGTGC
AGGGGAAAGAATAGTAGACATAATAGCAACAGACATACAAACTAAAGAATTACAAAAACAAATTACAAAA
ATTCAAAATTTTCGGGTTTATTACAGGGACAGCAGAGATCCAGTTTGGATCGATAAGCTTGATATCGAAT
TCAATTGAACCGGTGCCTAGAGAAGGTGGCGCGGGGTAAACTGGGAAAGTGATGTCGTGTACTGGCTCCG
CCTTTTTCCCGAGGGTGGGGGAGAACCGTATATAAGTGCAGTAGTCGCCGTGAACGTTCTTTTTCGCAAC
GGGTTTGCCGCCAGAACACAGGTAAGTGCCGTGTGTGGTTCCCGCGGGCCTGGCCTCTTTACGGGTTATG
GCCCTTGCGTGCCTTGAATTACTTCCACCTGGCTCCAGTACGTGATTCTTGATCCCGAGCTGGAGCCAGG
GGCGGGCCTTGCGCTTTAGGAGCCCCTTCGCCTCGTGCTTGAGTTGAGGCCTGGCCTGGGCGCTGGGGCC
GCCGCGTGCGAATCTGGTGGCACCTTCGCGCCTGTCTCGCTGCTTTCGATAAGTCTCTAGCCATTTAAAA
TTTTTGATGACGTGCTGCGACGCTTTTTTTCTGGCAAGATAGTCTTGTAAATGCGGGCCAGGATCTGCAC
ACTGGTATTTCGGTTTTTGGGCCCGCGGCCGGCGACGGGGCCCGTGCGTCCCAGCGCACATGTTCGGCGA
GGCGGGGCCTGCGAGCGCGGCCACCGAGAATCGGACGGGGGTAGTCTCAAGCTGGCCGGCCTGCTCTGGT
GCCTGGCCTCGCGCCGCCGTGTATCGCCCCGCCCTGGGCGGCAAGGCTGGCCCGGTCGGCACCAGTTGCG
TGAGCGGAAAGATGGCCGCTTCCCGGCCCTGCTCCAGGGGGCTCAAAATGGAGGACGCGGCGCTCGGGAG
AGCGGGCGGGTGAGTCACCCACACAAAGGAAAAGGGCCTTTCCGTCCTCAGCCGTCGCTTCATGTGACTC
CACGGAGTACCGGGCGCCGTCCAGGCACCTCGATTAGTTCTGGAGCTTTTGGAGTACGTCGTCTTTAGGT
TGGGGGGAGGGGTTTTATGCGATGGAGTTTCCCCACACTGAGTGGGTGGAGACTGAAGTTAGGCCAGCTT
GGCACTTGATGTAATTCTCCTTGGAATTTGGCCTTTTTGAGTTTGGATCTTGGTTCATTCTCAAGCCTCA
GACAGTGGTTCAAAGTTTTTTTCTTCCATTTCAGGTGTCGTGAACAACGCGTACGGCCGCCACCATGAAA
CGGACAGCCGACGGAAGCGAGTTCGAGTCACCAAAGAAGAAGCGGAAAGTCTCTGAGGTGGAGTTTTCCC
ACGAGTACTGGATGAGACATGCCCTGACCCTGGCCAAGAGGGCACGGGATGAGAGGGAGGTGCCTGTGGG
AGCCGTGCTGGTGCTGAACAATAGAGTGATCGGCGAGGGCTGGAACAGAGCCATCGGCCTGCACGACCCA
ACAGCCCATGCCGAAATTATGGCCCTGAGACAGGGCGGCCTGGTCATGCAGAACTACAGACTGATTGACG
CCACCCTGTACGTGACATTCGAGCCTTGCGTGATGTGCGCCGGCGCCATGATCCACTCTAGGATCGGCCG
CGTGGTGTTTGGCGTGAGGAACTCAAAAAGAGGCGCCGCAGGCTCCCTGATGAACGTGCTGAACTACCCC
GGCATGAATCACCGCGTCGAAATTACCGAGGGAATCCTGGCAGATGAATGTGCCGCCCTGCTGTGCGATT
TCTATCGGATGCCTAGACAGGTGTTCAATGCTCAGAAGAAGGCCCAGAGCTCCATCAACTCTGGAGGATC
TAGCGGAGGATCCTCTGGCAGCGAGACACCAGGAACAAGCGAGTCAGCAACACCAGAGAGCAGTGGCGGC
AGCAGCGGCGGCAGCAGCAAGCTGGAGAAGTTTACAAACTGCTACTCCCTGTCTAAGACCCTGAGGTTCA
AGGCCATCCCTGTGGGCAAGACCCAGGAGAACATCGACAATAAGCGGCTGCTGGTGGAGGACGAGAAGAG
AGCCGAGGATTATAAGGGCGTGAAGAAGCTGCTGGATCGCTACTATCTGTCTTTTATCAACGACGTGCTG
CACAGCATCAAGCTGAAGAATCTGAACAATTACATCAGCCTGTTCCGGAAGAAAACCAGAACCGAGAAGG
AGAATAAGGAGCTGGAGAACCTGGAGATCAATCTGCGGAAGGAGATCGCCAAGGCCTTCAAGGGCAACGA
GGGCTACAAGTCCCTGTTTAAGAAGGATATCATCGAGACAATCCTGCCAGAGTTCCTGGACGATAAGGAC
GAGATCGCCCTGGTGAACAGCTTCAATGGCTTTACCACAGCCTTCACCGGCTTCTTTCGGAACAGAGAGA
ATATGTTTTCCGAGGAGGCCAAGAGCACATCCATCGCCTTCAGGTGTATCAACGAGAATCTGACCCGCTA
CATCTCTAATATGGACATCTTCGAGAAGGTGGACGCCATCTTTGATAAGCACGAGGTGCAGGAGATCAAG
GAGAAGATCCTGAACAGCGACTATGATGTGGAGGATTTCTTTGAGGGCGAGTTCTTTAACTTTGTGCTGA
CACAGGAGGGCATCCGCGTGTATAACGCCATCATCGGCGGCTTCGTGACCGAGAGCGGCGAGAAGATCAA
GGGCCTGAACGAGTACATCAACCTGTATAATCAGAAAACCAAGCAGAAGCTGCCTAAGTTTAAGCCACTG
TATAAGCAGGTGCTGAGCGATCGGGAGTCTCTGAGCTTCTACGGCCGGGGCTATACATCCGATGAGGAGG
TGCTGGAGGTGTTTAGAAACACCCTGAACAAGAACAGCGAGATCTTCAGCTCCATCAAGAAGCTGGAGAA
GCTGTTCAAGAATTTTGACGAGTACTCTAGCGCCGGCATCTTTGTGAAGAACGGCCCCGCCATCAGCACA
ATCTCCAAGCGTATCTTCGGCGAGTGGAACGTGATCCGGGACAAGTGGAATGCCGAGTATGACGATATCC
ACCTGAAGAAGAAGGCCGTGGTGACCGAGAAGTACGAGGACGATCGGAGAAAGTCCTTCAAGAAGATCGG
CTCCTTTTCTCTGGAGCAGCTGCAGGAGTACGCCGACGCCGATCTGTCTGTGGTGGAGAAGCTGAAGGAG
ATCATCATCCAGAAGGTGGATGAGATCTACAAGGTGTATGGCTCCTCTGAGAAGCTGTTCGACGCCGATT
TTGTGCTGGAGAAGAGCCTGAAGAAGAACGACGCCGTGGTGGCCATCATGAAGGACCTGCTGGATTCTGT
GAAGAGCTTCGAGAATTACATCAAGGCCTTCTTTGGCGAGGGCAAGGAGACAAACAGGGACGAGTCCTTC
TATGGCGATTTTGTGCTGGCCTACGACATCCTGCTGAAGGTGGACCACATCTACGATGCCATCCGCAATT
ATGTGACCCAGAAGCCCTACTCTAAGGATAAGTTCAAGCTGTATTTTCAGAACCCTCAGTTCATGGGCGG
CTGGGACAAGGATAAGGAGACAGACTATCGGGCCACCATCCTGAGATACGGCTCCAAGTACTATCTGGCC
ATCATGGATAAGAAGTACGCCAAGTGCCTGCAGAAGATCGACAAGGACGATGTGAACGGCAATTACGAGA
AGATCAACTATAAGCTGCTGCCCGGCCCTAATAAGATGCTGCCAAAGGTGTTCTTTTCTAAGAAGTGGAT
GGCCTACTATAACCCCAGCGAGGACATCCAGAAGATCTACAAGAATGGCACATTCAAGAAGGGCGATATG
TTTAACCTGAATGACTGTCACAAGCTGATCGACTTCTTTAAGGATAGCATCTCCCGGTATCCAAAGTGGT
CCAATGCCTACGATTTCAACTTTTCTGAGACAGAGAAGTATAAGGACATCGCCGGCTTTTACAGAGAGGT
GGAGGAGCAGGGCTATAAGGTGAGCTTCGAGTCTGCCAGCAAGAAGGAGGTGGATAAGCTGGTGGAGGAG
GGCAAGCTGTATATGTTCCAGATCTATAACAAGGACTTTTCCGATAAGTCTCACGGCACACCCAATCTGC
ACACCATGTACTTCAAGCTGCTGTTTGACGAGAACAATCACGGACAGATCAGGCTGAGCGGAGGAGCAGA
GCTGTTCATGAGGCGCGCCTCCCTGAAGAAGGAGGAGCTGGTGGTGCACCCAGCCAACTCCCCTATCGCC
AACAAGAATCCAGATAATCCCAAGAAAACCACAACCCTGTCCTACGACGTGTATAAGGATAAGAGGTTTT
CTGAGGACCAGTACGAGCTGCACATCCCAATCGCCATCAATAAGTGCCCCAAGAACATCTTCAAGATCAA
TACAGAGGTGCGCGTGCTGCTGAAGCACGACGATAACCCCTATGTGATCGGCATCGCCAGGGGCGAGCGC
AATCTGCTGTATATCGTGGTGGTGGACGGCAAGGGCAACATCGTGGAGCAGTATTCCCTGAACGAGATCA
TCAACAACTTCAACGGCATCAGGATCAAGACAGATTACCACTCTCTGCTGGACAAGAAGGAGAAGGAGAG
GTTCGAGGCCCGCCAGAACTGGACCTCCATCGAGAATATCAAGGAGCTGAAGGCCGGCTATATCTCTCAG
GTGGTGCACAAGATCTGCGAGCTGGTGGAGAAGTACGATGCCGTGATCGCCCTGGAGGACCTGAACTCTG
GCTTTAAGAATAGCCGCGTGAAGGTGGAGAAGCAGGTGTATCAGAAGTTCGAGAAGATGCTGATCGATAA
GCTGAACTACATGGTGGACAAGAAGTCTAATCCTTGTGCAACAGGCGGCGCCCTGAAGGGCTATCAGATC
ACCAATAAGTTCGAGAGCTTTAAGTCCATGTCTACCCAGAACGGCTTCATCTTTTACATCCCTGCCTGGC
TGACATCCAAGATCGATCCATCTACCGGCTTTGTGAACCTGCTGAAAACCAAGTATACCAGCATCGCCGA
TTCCAAGAAGTTCATCAGCTCCTTTGACAGGATCATGTACGTGCCCGAGGAGGATCTGTTCGAGTTTGCC
CTGGACTATAAGAACTTCTCTCGCACAGACGCCGATTACATCAAGAAGTGGAAGCTGTACTCCTACGGCA
ACCGGATCAGAATCTTCCGGAATCCTAAGAAGAACAACGTGTTCGACTGGGAGGAGGTGTGCCTGACCAG
CGCCTATAAGGAGCTGTTCAACAAGTACGGCATCAATTATCAGCAGGGCGATATCAGAGCCCTGCTGTGC
GAGCAGTCCGACAAGGCCTTCTACTCTAGCTTTATGGCCCTGATGAGCCTGATGCTGCAGATGCGGAACA
GCATCACAGGCCGCACCGACGTGGATTTTCTGATCAGCCCTGTGAAGAACTCCGACGGCATCTTCTACGA
TAGCCGGAACTATGAGGCCCAGGAGAATGCCATCCTGCCAAAGAACGCCGACGCCAATGGCGCCTATAAC
ATCGCCAGAAAGGTGCTGTGGGCCATCGGCCAGTTCAAGAAGGCCGAGGACGAGAAGCTGGATAAGGTGA
AGATCGCCATCTCTAACAAGGAGTGGCTGGAGTACGCCCAGACCAGCGTGAAGCACAAAAGGCCGGCGGC
CACGAAAAAGGCCGGCCAGGCAAAAAAGAAAAAGGGATCCCATATGGACGGCATTGGTAGTGGGAGCAAC
GGCAGCAGCGGATCCATGGTGAGCAAGGGCGAGGAGGATAACATGGCCATCATCAAGGAGTTCATGCGCT
TCAAGGTGCACATGGAGGGCTCCGTGAACGGCCACGAGTTCGAGATCGAGGGCGAGGGCGAGGGCCGCCC
CTACGAGGGCACCCAGACCGCCAAGCTGAAGGTGACCAAGGGTGGCCCCCTGCCCTTCGCCTGGGACATC
CTGTCCCCTCAGTTCATGTACGGCTCCAAGGCCTACGTGAAGCACCCCGCCGACATCCCCGACTACTTGA
AGCTGTCCTTCCCCGAGGGCTTCAAGTGGGAGCGCGTGATGAACTTCGAGGACGGCGGCGTGGTGACCGT
GACCCAGGACTCCTCCCTGCAGGACGGCGAGTTCATCTACAAGGTGAAGCTGCGCGGCACCAACTTCCCC
TCCGACGGCCCCGTAATGCAGAAGAAGACCATGGGCTGGGAGGCCTCCTCCGAGCGGATGTACCCCGAGG
ACGGCGCCCTGAAGGGCGAGATCAAGCAGAGGCTGAAGCTGAAGGACGGCGGCCACTACGACGCTGAGGT
CAAGACCACCTACAAGGCCAAGAAGCCCGTGCAGCTGCCCGGCGCCTACAACGTCAACATCAAGTTGGAC
ATCACCTCCCACAACGAGGACTACACCATCGTGGAACAGTACGAACGCGCCGAGGGCCGCCACTCCACCG
GCGGCATGGACGAGCTGTACAAGGGAAGCGGAGCTACTAACTTCAGCCTGCTGAAGCAGGCTGGAGACGT
GGAGGAGAACCCTGGACCTACCATGACCGAGTACAAGCCCACGGTGCGCCTCGCCACCCGCGACGACGTC
CCCAGGGCCGTACGCACCCTCGCCGCCGCGTTCGCCGACTACCCCGCCACGCGCCACACCGTCGATCCGG
ACCGCCACATCGAGCGGGTCACCGAGCTGCAAGAACTCTTCCTCACGCGCGTCGGGCTCGACATCGGCAA
GGTGTGGGTCGCGGACGACGGCGCCGCGGTGGCGGTCTGGACCACGCCGGAGAGCGTCGAAGCGGGGGCG
GTGTTCGCCGAGATCGGCCCGCGCATGGCCGAGTTGAGCGGTTCCCGGCTGGCCGCGCAGCAACAGATGG
AAGGCCTCCTGGCGCCGCACCGGCCCAAGGAGCCCGCGTGGTTCCTGGCCACCGTCGGCGTCTCGCCCGA
CCACCAGGGCAAGGGTCTGGGCAGCGCCGTCGTGCTCCCCGGAGTGGAGGCGGCCGAGCGCGCCGGGGTG
CCCGCCTTCCTGGAGACCTCCGCGCCCCGCAACCTCCCCTTCTACGAGCGGCTCGGCTTCACCGTCACCG
CCGACGTCGAGGTGCCCGAAGGACCGCGCACCTGGTGCATGACCCGCAAGCCCGGTGCCTGAGCGGCCGC
GACTCTAGAGTCGACCTGCAGGCATGCAAGCTTGATATCAAGCTTATCGATAATCAACCTCTGGATTACA
AAATTTGTGAAAGATTGACTGGTATTCTTAACTATGTTGCTCCTTTTACGCTATGTGGATACGCTGCTTT
AATGCCTTTGTATCATGCTATTGCTTCCCGTATGGCTTTCATTTTCTCCTCCTTGTATAAATCCTGGTTG
CTGTCTCTTTATGAGGAGTTGTGGCCCGTTGTCAGGCAACGTGGCGTGGTGTGCACTGTGTTTGCTGACG
CAACCCCCACTGGTTGGGGCATTGCCACCACCTGTCAGCTCCTTTCCGGGACTTTCGCTTTCCCCCTCCC
TATTGCCACGGCGGAACTCATCGCCGCCTGCCTTGCCCGCTGCTGGACAGGGGCTCGGCTGTTGGGCACT
GACAATTCCGTGGTGTTGTCGGGGAAATCATCGTCCTTTCCTTGGCTGCTCGCCTGTGTTGCCACCTGGA
TTCTGCGCGGGACGTCCTTCTGCTACGTCCCTTCGGCCCTCAATCCAGCGGACCTTCCTTCCCGCGGCCT
GCTGCCGGCTCTGCGGCCTCTTCCGCGTCTTCGCCTTCGCCCTCAGACGAGTCGGATCTCCCTTTGGGCC
GCCTCCCCGCATC
